>Addgene plasmid #16009 | pSD02 | depositor full sequence | sequence record 8470 | Author sequence
TCGCGCGTTTCGGTGATGACGGTGAAAACCTCTGACACATGCAGCTCCCGGAGACGGTCACAGCTTGTCT
GTAAGCGGATGCCGGGAGCAGACAAGCCCGTCAGGGCGCGTCAGCGGGTGTTGGCGGGTGTCGGGGCTGG
CTTAACTATGCGGCATCAGAGCAGATTGTACTGAGAGTGCACCATACCACAGCTTTTCAATTCAATTCAT
CATTTTTTTTTTATTCTTTTTTTTGATTTCGGTTTCTTTGAAATTTTTTTGATTCGGTAATCTCCGAACA
GAAGGAAGAACGAAGGAAGGAGCACAGACTTAGATTGGTATATATACGCATATGTAGTGTTGAAGAAACA
TGAAATTGCCCAGTATTCTTAACCCAACTGCACAGAACAAAAACCTGCAGGAAACGAAGATAAATCATGT
CGAAAGCTACATATAAGGAACGTGCTGCTACTCATCCTAGTCCTGTTGCTGCCAAGCTATTTAATATCAT
GCACGAAAAGCAAACAAACTTGTGTGCTTCATTGGATGTTCGTACCACCAAGGAATTACTGGAGTTAGTT
GAAGCATTAGGTCCCAAAATTTGTTTACTAAAAACACATGTGGATATCTTGACTGATTTTTCCATGGAGG
GCACAGTTAAGCCGCTAAAGGCATTATCCGCCAAGTACAATTTTTTACTCTTCGAAGACAGAAAATTTGC
TGACATTGGTAATACAGTCAAATTGCAGTACTCTGCGGGTGTATACAGAATAGCAGAATGGGCAGACATT
ACGAATGCACACGGTGTGGTGGGCCCAGGTATTGTTAGCGGTTTGAAGCAGGCGGCAGAAGAAGTAACAA
AGGAACCTAGAGGCCTTTTGATGTTAGCAGAATTGTCATGCAAGGGCTCCCTATCTACTGGAGAATATAC
TAAGGGTACTGTTGACATTGCGAAGAGCGACAAAGATTTTGTTATCGGCTTTATTGCTCAAAGAGACATG
GGTGGAAGAGATGAAGGTTACGATTGGTTGATTATGACACCCGGTGTGGGTTTAGATGACAAGGGAGACG
CATTGGGTCAACAGTATAGAACCGTGGATGATGTGGTCTCTACAGGATCTGACATTATTATTGTTGGAAG
AGGACTATTTGCAAAGGGAAGGGATGCTAAGGTAGAGGGTGAACGTTACAGAAAAGCAGGCTGGGAAGCA
TATTTGAGAAGATGCGGCCAGCAAAACTAAAAAACTGTATTATAAGTAAATGCATGTATACTAAACTCAC
AAATTAGAGCTTCAATTTAATTATATCAGTTATTACCCTATGCGGTGTGAAATACCGCACAGATGCGTAA
GGAGAAAATACCGCATCAGGAAATTGTAAACGTTAATATTTTGTTAAAATTCGCGTTAAATTTTTGTTAA
ATCAGCTCATTTTTTAACCAATAGGCCGAAATCGGCAAAATCCCTTATAAATCAAAAGAATAGACCGAGA
TAGGGT
[37 nt withheld, positions 1477-1513]
AAAGAACGTGGACTCCAACGTCAAAGG
[49 nt withheld, positions 1541-1589]
T
[91 nt withheld, positions 1591-1681]
G
[124 nt withheld, positions 1683-1806]
CGCGCCATTCGCCATTCAGGCTGCGCAACTGTTGGGAAGGGCGATCGGTGCGGGCCTCTTCGCTATTACG
CCAGCTGGCGAAAGGGGGATGTGCTGCAAGGCGATTAAGTTGGGTAACGCCAGGGTTTTCCCAGTCACGA
CGTTGTAAAACGACGGCCAGTGAGCGCGCGTAATACGACTCACTATAGGGCGAATTGGGTACCGGGCCCC
CCCTCGAGGTCGACGGTATCGATAAGCTTGATATCGAATTCCTGCAGCCCGGGGGATCTATATTACCCTG
TTATCCCTAGCGGATCTGCCGGTAGAGGTGTGGTCAATAAGAGCGACCTCATACTATACCTGAGAAAGCA
ACCTGACCTACAGGAAAGAGTTACTCAAGAATAAGAATTTTCGTTTTAAAACCTAAGAGTCACTTTAAAA
TTTGTATACACTTATTTTTTTTATAACTTATTTAATAATAAAAATCATAAATCATAAGAAATTCGCTTAT
TTAGAAGTGGCGCGCCCTACAGGAACAGGTGGTGGCGGCCCTCGGCGCGCTCGTACTGCTCCACGATGGT
GTAGTCCTCGTTGTGGGAGGTGATGTCCAGCTTGGAGTCCACGTAGTAGTAGCCGGGCAGCTGCACGGGC
TTCTTGGCCATGTAGATGGACTTGAACTCCACCAGGTAGTGGCCGCCGTCCTTCAGCTTCAGGGCCTTGT
GGATCTCGCCCTTCAGCACGCCGTCGCGGGGGTACAGGCGCTCGGTGGAGGCCTCCCAGCCCATAGTCTT
CTTCTGCATTACGGGGCCGTCGGAGGGGAAGTTCACGCCGATGAACTTCACCTTGTAGATGAAGGAGCCG
TCCTGCAGGGAGGAGTCCTGGGTCACGGTCACCACGCCGCCGTCCTCGAAGTTCATCACGCGCTCCCACT
TGAAGCCCTCGGGGAAGGACAGCTTCTTGTAGTCGGGGATGTCGGCGGGGTGCTTCACGTACACCTTGGA
GCCGTACTGGAACTGGGGGGACAGGATGTCCCAGGCGAAGGGCAGGGGGCCGCCCTTGGTCACCTTCAGC
TTGGCGGTCTGGGTGCCCTCGTAGGGGCGGCCCTCGCCCTCGCCCTCGATCTCGAACTCGTGGCCGTTCA
CGGAGCCCTCCATGCGCACCTTGAAGCGCATGAACTCCTTGATGACGTCCTCGGAGGAGGCCATGTTAAT
TAATGTTAATTCAGTAAATTTTCGATCTTGGGAAGAAAAAAGCAGTAAGCGTGAAAAATCTAAAAGCTGA
TGTAGTAGAAGATCCTATTCTTTAACAAAGATTGACCTTTTCTTTTTCTTCTTGGTTTGAGTAGAAAGGG
GAAGGAAGAATACAAGAGAGAGGAAAAAAAGGAAGATAAAAAGAGAGCGTGATATAAATGAATATATATT
AAACAAGAGAGATTGGGAAGGAAAGGATCAAACAAACCCAAAAATATTTCAAAAAGGAGAGAGAGAGGCG
AGTTTGGTTTCAAAACGGTTTATTTATTTATGCAAGAGGACGTGGAAGAAAAAGAAGAAGGAAGAAAAAA
ATTTGAAAGAAAAAAACGCGTGGCGGGTAAAGAAGAAAATGGAAAATAGAGGCCGGGTGACAGAGAAATA
TTGAGGGTTAATTGGAAAATATGTTAGGGTGAGGCATATGTTTTTAAGGGTTTTGAGGATCCACTAGTTC
TAGAGCGGCCGCCACCGCGGTGGAGCTCCAGCTTTTGTTCCCTTTAGTGAGGGTTAATTGCGCGCTTGGC
GTAATCATGGTCATAGCTGTTTCCTGTGTGAAATTGTTATCCGCTCACAATTCCACACAACATAGGAGCC
GGAAGCATAAAGTGTAAAGCCTGGGGTGCCTAATGAGTGAGGTAACTCACATTAATTGCGTTGCGCTCAC
TGCCCGCTTTCCAGTCGGGAAACCTGTCGTGCCAGCTGCATTAATGAATCGGCCAACGCGCGGGGAGAGG
CGGTTTGCGTATTGGGCGCTCTTCCGCTTCCTCGCTCACTGACTCGCTGCGCTCGGTCGTTCGGCTGCGG
CGAGCGGTATCAGCTCACTCAAAGGCGGTAATACGGTTATCCACAGAATCAGGGGATAACGCAGGAAAGA
ACATGTGAGCAAAAGGCCAGCAAAAGGCCAGGAACCGTAAAAAGGCCGCGTTGCTGGCGTTTTTCCATAG
GCTCCGCCCCCCTGACGAGCATCACAAAAATCGACGCTCAAGTCAGAGGTGGCGAAACCCGACAGGACTA
TAAAGATACCAGGCGTTTCCCCCTGGAAGCTCCCTCGTGCGCTCTCCTGTTCCGACCCTGCCGCTTACCG
GATACCTGTCCGCCTTTCTCCCTTCGGGAAGCGTGGCGCTTTCTCATAGCTCACGCTGTAGGTATCTCAG
TTCGGTGTAGGTCGTTCGCTCCAAGCTGGGCTGTGTGCACGAACCCCCCGTTCAGCCCGACCGCTGCGCC
TTATCCGGTAACTATCGTCTTGAGTCCAACCCGGTAAGACACGACTTATCGCCACTGGCAGCAGCCACTG
GTAACAGGATTAGCAGAGCGAGGTATGTAGGCGGTGCTACAGAGTTCTTGAAGTGGTGGCCTAACTACGG
CTACACTAGAAGGACAGTATTTGGTATCTGCGCTCTGCTGAAGCCAGTTACCTTCGGAAAAAGAGTTGGT
AGCTCTTGATCCGGCAAACAAACCACCGCTGGTAGCGGTGGTTTTTTTGTTTGCAAGCAGCAGATTACGC
GCAGAAAAAAAGGATCTCAAGAAGATCCTTTGATCTTTTCTACGGGGTCTGACGCTCAGTGGAACGAAAA
CTCACGTTAAGGGATTTTGGTCATGAGATTATCAAAAAGGATCTTCACCTAGATCCTTTTAAATTAAAAA
TGAAGTTTTAAATCAATCTAAAGTATATATGAGTAAACTTGGTCTGACAGTTACCAATGCTTAATCAGTG
AGGCACCTATCTCAGCGATCTGTCTATTTCGTTCATCCATAGTTGCCTGACTCCCCGTCGTGTAGATAAC
TACGATACGGGAGGGCTTACCATCTGGCCCCAGTGCTGCAATGATACCGCGAGACCCACGCTCACCGGCT
CCAGATTTATCAGCAATAAACCAGCCAGCCGGAAGGGCCGAGCGCAGAAGTGGTCCTGCAACTTTATCCG
CCTCCATCCAGTCTATTAATTGTTGCCGGGAAGCTAGAGTAAGTAGTTCGCCAGTTAATAGTTTGCGCAA
CGTTGTTGCCATTGCTACAGGCATCGTGGTGTCACGCTCGTCGTTTGGTATGGCTTCATTCAGCTCCGGT
TCCCAACGATCAAGGCGAGTTACATGATCCCCCATGTTGTGCAAAAAAGCGGTTAGCTCCTTCGGTCCTC
CGATCGTTGTCAGAAGTAAGTTGGCCGCAGTGTTATCACTCATGGTTATGGCAGCACTGCATAATTCTCT
TACTGTCATGCCATCCGTAAGATGCTTTTCTGTGACTGGTGAGTACTCAACCAAGTCATTCTGAGAATAG
TGTATGCGGCGACCGAGTTGCTCTTGCCCGGCGTCAATACGGGATAATACCGCGCCACATAGCAGAACTT
TAAAAGTGCTCATCATTGGAAAACGTTCTTCGGGGCGAAAACTCTCAAGGATCTTACCGCTGTTGAGATC
CAGTTCGATGTAACCCACTCGTGCACCCAACTGATCTTCAGCATCTTTTACTTTCACCAGCGTTTCTGGG
TGAGCAAAAACAGGAAGGCAAAATGCCGCAAAAAAGGGAATAAGGGCGACACGGAAATGTTGAATACTCA
TACTCTTCCTTTTTCAATATTATTGAAGCATTTATCAGGGTTATTGTCTCATGAGCGGATACATATTTGA
ATGTATTTAGAAAAATAAACAAATAGGGGTTCCGCGCACATTTCCCCGAAAAGTGCCACCTGACGTCTAA
GAAACCATTATTATCATGACATTAACCTATAAAAATAGGCGTATCACGAGGCCCTTTCGTC
Features (pLannotate 1.2.2; 20 found; start..end, strand, type, name):
    137..186     +  misc_feature   bom (fragment): basis of mobility region from pBR322
    201..416     +  promoter       URA3 promoter: S. cerevisiae URA3
    417..1220    +  CDS            URA3: orotidine-5'-phosphate decarboxylase, required for uracil biosynthesis; S. cerevisiae URA3; yeast auxotrophic marker, counterselectable with 5-fluoroorotic acid (5-FOA)
   1299..1350    +  misc_feature   bom (fragment): basis of mobility region from pBR322
   1351..1806    -  rep_origin     f1 ori (sequence partly withheld): f1 bacteriophage origin of replication; arrow indicates direction of (+) strand synthesis
   1814..1969    -  CDS            lacZα (fragment): LacZα fragment of β-galactosidase; lacZ fragment
   1977..1995    +  promoter       T7 promoter: promoter for bacteriophage T7 RNA polymerase
   2004..2074    -  misc_feature   MCS (fragment): pBluescript multiple cloning site
   2105..2292    -  terminator     ADH1 terminator: S. cerevisiae ADH1; transcription terminator for the S. cerevisiae alcohol dehydrogenase 1 (ADH1) gene
   2313..2990    -  CDS            DsRed-Express: rapidly maturing tetrameric variant of DsRed fluorescent protein (Bevis and Glick, 2002) mammalian codon-optimized
   3473..3514    -  misc_feature   MCS (fragment): pBluescript multiple cloning site
   3527..3545    -  promoter       T3 promoter: promoter for bacteriophage T3 RNA polymerase
   3590..3606    -  protein_bind   lac operator: The lac repressor binds to the lac operator to inhibit transcription in E. coli. This inhibition can be relieved by adding lactose or isopropyl-β-D-thiogalactopyranoside (IPTG). lac repressor encoded by lacI
   3614..3644    -  promoter       lac promoter: promoter for the E. coli lac operon
   3659..3680    -  protein_bind   CAP binding site: CAP binding activates transcription in the presence of cAMP. E. coli catabolite activator protein
   3693..3785    -  CDS            lacI (fragment): lac repressor; lacI; The lac repressor binds to the lac operator to inhibit transcription in E. coli. This inhibition can be relieved by adding lactose or isopropyl-β-D-thiogalactopyranoside (IPTG).
   3968..4556    -  rep_origin     ori: high-copy-number ColE1/pMB1/pBR322/pUC origin of replication
   4727..5587    -  CDS            AmpR: β-lactamase; bla; confers resistance to ampicillin, carbenicillin, and related antibiotics
   5588..5692    -  promoter       AmpR promoter: bla
   5787..35      +  CDS            rop (fragment) (across the origin): Rop protein, which maintains plasmids at low copy number; rop
