[The description below was written by a language model from this plasmid's Addgene catalogue record and pLannotate feature annotations shown in this document.]
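Description:
pSD02 is a yeast expression plasmid built on pRS406, a member of the pRS shuttle vector series that carries the S. cerevisiae URA3 gene. The feature table shows no yeast replication origin or centromere, which is consistent with an integrating vector maintained in yeast only after recombination into the genome. URA3, under its own promoter, provides selection on medium lacking uracil and can be counterselected with 5-fluoroorotic acid. In E. coli the plasmid is propagated at high copy through a ColE1/pUC-type origin and selected with ampicillin via β-lactamase. The pBluescript-derived backbone also contributes an f1 phage origin, remnants of the lacZα/lac promoter region, and T3 and T7 promoters flanking the interrupted multiple cloning site, which serve as sequencing primer sites.

The payload, cloned between BamHI and AscI, is recorded as ACT1pr-DsRed.T1.N1, about 1.2 kb. The annotation identifies the coding sequence as DsRed-Express, a rapidly maturing tetrameric DsRed variant, followed by the S. cerevisiae ADH1 transcription terminator. The ACT1 promoter was not picked up by the automated annotation, but an unannotated stretch of roughly 480 bp lies immediately upstream of the DsRed reading frame, where the catalogue entry would place it. The actin promoter is a strong constitutive yeast promoter, so the cassette should give steady red fluorescence throughout the cell.

The associated publication concerns molecular noise and size control in the budding yeast cell cycle. That suggests use of constitutive DsRed as a single-cell fluorescent marker in microscopy, although the record does not state its exact role.
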