Addgene plasmid #16009: pSD02
Depositing lab: Fred Cross. Depositing organization: Rockefeller University. Publication: The effects of molecular noise and size control on variability in the budding yeast cell cycle. Di Talia S, Skotheim JM, Bean JM, Siggia ED, Cross FR. Nature. 2007 Aug 23. 448(7156):947-51. 10.1038/nature06072 PubMed 17713537.
Backbone
  Vector backbone: pRS406
  Backbone size w/o insert (bp): 4500
  Vector type: Yeast Expression
  Selectable markers: URA3
Growth in bacteria
  Bacterial resistance: Ampicillin, 100 μg/mL
  Growth temperature: 37°C
  Growth strain: DH5alpha
  Copy number: High Copy
Gene/Insert
  Gene/Insert name: ACT1pr-DsRed.T1.N1 (alt name: ACT1pr-DsRed)
  Species: S. cerevisiae (budding yeast)
  Insert size (bp): 1200
  Cloning method: Restriction Enzyme; 5′ cloning site BamHI (not destroyed); 3′ cloning site AscI (not destroyed)
  Sequencing primers: 5′ T3; 3′ T7
Terms and licenses: Academic/Nonprofit Terms; Industry Terms: Not Available to Industry
How to cite: pSD02 was a gift from Fred Cross (Addgene plasmid # 16009 ; http://n2t.net/addgene:16009 ; RRID:Addgene_16009)
