>Addgene plasmid #16009 | pSD02 | addgene partial sequence | sequence record 22372 | T3 5'-GCAATTAACCCTCACTAAAGG-3'
GGTGGCGGCCGCTCTAGAACTAGTGGATCCTCAAAACCCTTAAAAACATATGCCTCACCCTAACATACTT
TCTAATTAACCCTCAATATTTCTCTGTCACCCGGCCTCTATTTTCCATTTTCTTCTTTACCCGCCACGCG
TTTTTTTCTTTCAAATTTTTTTCTTCCTTCTTCTTTTTCTTCCACGTCCTCTTGCATAAATAAATAAACC
GTTTTGAAACCAAACTCGCCTCTCTCTCTCCTTTTTGAAATATTTTTGGGTTTGTTTGATCCTTTCCTTC
CCAATCTCTCTTGTTCAATATATATTCATTTATATCACGCTCTCTTTTTATCTTCCTTTTTCTCCTCTCT
CTTGTATTCTTCCTTCCCCTTTCTACTCAAACCAAGAAGAAAAAGAAAAGGTCAATCTTTGTTAAAGAAT
AGGATCTTCTACTACATCAGCTTTTAGATTTTTCACGCTTACTGCTTTTTTCTTCCCAAGATCGAAAATT
TACTGAATTAACATTAATTAACATGGCCTCCTCCGAGGACGTCATCAAGGAGTTCATGCGCTTCAAGGTG
CGCATGGAGGGCTCCGTGAACGGCCACGAGTTCGA
